Addgene plasmid #192921: pPB-cT3G-cERP2-LHX9
Purpose: Barcoded piggybac transposon vector with Dox-inducible expression of LHX9
Depositing lab: George Church. Depositing organization: Harvard Medical School. Publication: Directed differentiation of human iPSCs to functional ovarian granulosa-like cells via transcription factor overexpression. Pierson Smela MD, Kramme CC, Fortuna PRJ, Adams JL, Su R, Dong E, Kobayashi M, Brixi G, Kavirayuni VS, Tysinger E, Kohman RE, Shioda T, Chatterjee P, Church GM. Elife. 2023 Feb 21;12:e83291. doi: 10.7554/eLife.83291. PubMed 36803359.
Backbone
  Vector backbone: PB-CT3G-CERP2-MG
  Backbone manufacturer: George Church (Addgene plasmid # 175503)
  Backbone size w/o insert (bp): 6509
  Vector type: Mammalian Expression
  Selectable markers: Puromycin
Growth in bacteria
  Bacterial resistance: Ampicillin, 100 μg/mL
  Growth temperature: 37°C
  Growth strain: DH5alpha
  Copy number: High Copy
Gene/Insert
  Gene/Insert name: LHX9
  Species: H. sapiens (human)
  Insert size (bp): 1196
  Entrez Gene: LHX9
  Promoter: TET3G-miniCMV
  Tag / fusion protein: HA (C terminal on insert)
  Cloning method: Gateway Cloning
Terms and licenses: Academic/Nonprofit Terms; Industry Terms: Not Available to Industry
Depositor comments: Also expresses rTTA and puromycin acetyltransferase
How to cite: pPB-cT3G-cERP2-LHX9 was a gift from George Church (Addgene plasmid # 192921 ; http://n2t.net/addgene:192921 ; RRID:Addgene_192921)
