[The description below was written by a language model from this plasmid's Addgene catalogue record and pLannotate feature annotations shown in this document.]
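Description:
pPB-cT3G-cERP2-LHX9 is a mammalian expression plasmid built as a barcoded piggyBac transposon vector for doxycycline-inducible expression of human LHX9, a LIM-homeobox transcription factor involved in gonadal development. It derives from the PB-cT3G-cERP2 Gateway destination backbone. In bacteria it is maintained at high copy through a ColE1/pUC-type origin and selected with ampicillin (AmpR). The annotated table also picks up short lac-region, rop and bom fragments that are backbone remnants. The piggyBac terminal repeats and the barcode described in the catalogue entry are not annotated in the feature table; small hits labelled as SNR52 promoter and gRNA scaffold fragments lie just downstream of the insert, but the record does not say what these are.

The payload consists of two divergently oriented units. In the first, a third-generation Tet-responsive promoter (TRE3G tet operators with a minimal CMV promoter) drives the LHX9 coding sequence. This sequence was introduced by Gateway recombination and is flanked by attB1 and attB2 remnants, followed by a C-terminal HA epitope tag and an SV40 polyadenylation signal. On the opposite strand, a CMV enhancer fused to the EF-1α core promoter constitutively drives a reverse tetracycline transactivator (rtTA) followed by the puromycin N-acetyltransferase gene, ending in a second SV40 poly(A) signal. How the two reading frames are linked is not annotated. A single integrated transposon therefore supplies the inducer-responsive activator, puromycin selection for stable integrants, and the inducible transgene.

When a piggyBac transposase is supplied, such a cassette integrates into the genome. The associated work used transcription factor overexpression to direct human iPSCs toward ovarian granulosa-like cells.
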