Features (pLannotate 1.2.2; 28 found; start..end, strand, type, name):
      6..24      +  protein_bind   tet operator: tetO; bacterial operator O2 for the tetR and tetA genes tetracycline repressor TetR
    253..294     +  promoter       tight TRE promoter (fragment): Tet-responsive promoter PTight, consisting of seven tet operator sequences followed by the minimal CMV promoter
    358..375     +  protein_bind   attB1 (fragment): mutant version of attB; core recombination site for the Gateway® BP reaction BP Clonase™
    384..1574    +  CDS            LHX9: LHX9_HUMAN - Experimental evidence at protein level: Swiss-Prot protein existence level 1. Involved in gonadal development. From Homo sapiens (Human).
   1582..1599    -  protein_bind   attB2 (fragment): mutant version of attB; core recombination site for the Gateway® BP reaction BP Clonase™
   1602..1630    +  CDS            3xHA (fragment): three tandem HA epitope tags
   1668..1690    +  promoter       SNR52 promoter (fragment): promoter for the S. cerevisiae small nucleolar RNA gene SNR52
   1711..1734    +  misc_RNA       gRNA scaffold (fragment): guide RNA scaffold for the Streptococcus pyogenes CRISPR/Cas9 system
   1795..1929    -  polyA_signal   SV40 poly(A) signal: SV40 polyadenylation signal
   2242..2399    +  CDS            lacZα (fragment): LacZα fragment of β-galactosidase; lacZ fragment
   2405..2504    -  misc_feature   bom (fragment): basis of mobility region from pBR322
   2608..2643    -  CDS            rop (fragment): Rop protein, which maintains plasmids at low copy number; rop
   2739..2843    +  promoter       AmpR promoter: bla
   2844..3704    +  CDS            AmpR: β-lactamase; bla; confers resistance to ampicillin, carbenicillin, and related antibiotics
   3875..4463    +  rep_origin     ori: high-copy-number ColE1/pMB1/pBR322/pUC origin of replication
   4646..4738    +  CDS            lacI (fragment): lac repressor; lacI; The lac repressor binds to the lac operator to inhibit transcription in E. coli. This inhibition can be relieved by adding lactose or isopropyl-β-D-thiogalactopyranoside (IPTG).
   4744..4827    +  CDS            lacI (fragment): lac repressor; lacI; The lac repressor binds to the lac operator to inhibit transcription in E. coli. This inhibition can be relieved by adding lactose or isopropyl-β-D-thiogalactopyranoside (IPTG).
   4840..4861    +  protein_bind   CAP binding site: CAP binding activates transcription in the presence of cAMP. E. coli catabolite activator protein
   4876..4906    +  promoter       lac promoter: promoter for the E. coli lac operon
   4914..4930    +  protein_bind   lac operator: The lac repressor binds to the lac operator to inhibit transcription in E. coli. This inhibition can be relieved by adding lactose or isopropyl-β-D-thiogalactopyranoside (IPTG). lac repressor encoded by lacI
   5218..5299    -  polyA_signal   SV40 poly(A) signal: SV40 polyadenylation signal
   5322..5405    -  CDS            large T antigen (fragment): large T antigen from SV40 (simian virus 40)
   5419..6015    -  CDS            pac: PUAC_STRAD - Protein predicted: Swiss-Prot protein existence level 4. Detoxification of puromycin. From Streptomyces alboniger.
   6088..6198    -  CDS            VP48: 3 tandem repeats of the minimal activation domain of herpes simplex virus VP16 (Cheng et al., 2013)
   6128..6825    -  CDS            rtTA3 (fragment): reverse tetracycline transactivator 3 activates expression from Tet-responsive promoters in the presence of doxycycline
   6878..7089    -  promoter       EF-1α core promoter: core promoter for human elongation factor EF-1α
   7090..7469    -  enhancer       CMV enhancer: human cytomegalovirus immediate early enhancer
   7670..246     +  promoter       TRE3GV promoter (fragment) (across the origin): 3rd-generation Tet-responsive promoter that can be activated by binding of Tet-On® 3G, optimized for retroviral and lentiviral vectors
>Addgene plasmid #192921 | pPB-cT3G-cERP2-LHX9 | addgene full sequence | sequence record 377023 | Addgene NGS Result
TTTACTCCCTATCAGTGATAGAGAACGTATGAAGAGTTTACTCCCTATCAGTGATAGAGAACGTATGCAG
ACTTTACTCCCTATCAGTGATAGAGAACGTATAAGGAGTTTACTCCCTATCAGTGATAGAGAACGTATGA
CCAGTTTACTCCCTATCAGTGATAGAGAACGTATCTACAGTTTACTCCCTATCAGTGATAGAGAACGTAT
ATCCAGTTTACTCCCTATCAGTGATAGAGAACGTATAAGCTTGCCTATATAAGCAGAGCTCGTTTAGTGA
ACCGTCAGATCGCCTGGAGACGCCATCCACGCTGTTTTGACCTCCATAGAAGACACCGGGACCGATCCAG
CCTACCACAAGTTTGTACAAAAAAGTTGGCACCATGGAAATAGTGGGGTGCCGAGCAGAAGACAACTCGT
GTCCTTTCCGCCCCCCAGCCATGCTCTTTCACGGGATCTCCGGAGGCCACATCCAAGGCATCATGGAGGA
GATGGAGCGCAGATCCAAGACTGAGGCCCGTCTGGCCAAAGGCGCCCAGCTCAACGGCCGCGACGCGGGC
ATGCCCCCGCTCAGCCCGGAGAAGCCCGCCCTGTGCGCCGGCTGCGGGGGCAAGATCTCGGACAGGTACT
ATCTGCTGGCTGTGGACAAACAGTGGCATCTGAGATGCCTGAAGTGCTGTGAATGTAAGCTGGCCCTCGA
GTCCGAGCTCACCTGCTTTGCCAAGGACGGTAGCATTTACTGCAAGGAGGATTACTACAGAAGGTTCTCT
GTGCAGAGATGTGCCCGCTGCCACCTTGGCATTTCCGCCTCGGAGATGGTCATGCGCGCCCGAGACTCTG
TCTACCACCTGAGCTGCTTCACCTGCTCCACTTGCAACAAGACTCTGACCACGGGCGACCATTTCGGCAT
GAAGGACAGCCTGGTGTACTGCCGCGCCCACTTCGAGACCCTCTTGCAAGGAGAGTATCCACCGCAGCTG
AGCTACACGGAGCTGGCGGCCAAGAGCGGCGGCCTGGCCCTGCCTTACTTCAACGGTACGGGCACCGTGC
AGAAAGGGCGGCCCCGGAAGCGGAAGAGCCCAGCGCTGGGAGTGGACATCGTCAATTACAACTCAGGTTG
TAATGAGAATGAGGCAGACCACTTGGACCGGGACCAGCAGCCTTATCCACCCTCGCAGAAGACCAAGCGC
ATGCGAACCTCTTTCAAGCATCACCAGCTCCGGACCATGAAATCCTACTTTGCCATCAACCACAACCCGG
ATGCCAAGGACCTCAAGCAGCTTGCCCAGAAAACAGGTCTGACCAAAAGAGTTTTGCAGGTTTGGTTCCA
AAACGCACGAGCCAAATTCAGAAGGAACCTTTTGCGGCAGGAGAATGGGGGTGTTGATAAAGCTGACGGC
ACGTCGCTTCCGGCCCCGCCCTCAGCAGACAGCGGAGCTCTCACTCCACCCGGCACTGCGACCACTTTAA
CAGACCTGACCAATCCCACTATCACTGTAGTGACATCCGTGACCTCTAACATGGACAGCCACGAATCCGG
AAGCCCCTCACAAACTACCTTAACAAACCTTTTCTTGCCAACTTTCTTGTACAAAGTGGTATACCCATAC
GATGTTCCAGATTACGCTTAGTAATGAGAAATACTCAGAAGATGTCACTCACCATAGTCCGCAGTGAAAG
ATAAATGATCATTCGGAAGATGGCAATGACGTTTTAGAGCTAGAAATAGCAAGTAGGCCACTGAGCAAGA
ACTATGAATGAGATCTTTAGACATATTGCGGCCGCTTTCTCCGCGATCCAGACATGATAAGATACATTGA
TGAGTTTGGACAAACCAAAACTAGAATGCAGTGAAAAAAATGCCTTATTTGTGAAATTTGTGATGCTATT
GCCTTATTTGTAACCATTATAAGCTGCAATAAACAAGTTATCTATAACAAGAAAATATATATATAATAAG
TTATCACGTAAGTAGAACATGAAATAACAATATAATTATCGTATGAGTTAAATCTTAAAAGTCACGTAAA
AGATAATCATGCGTCATTTTGACTCACGCGGTCGTTATAGTTCAAAATCAGTGACACTTACCGCATTGAC
AAGCACGCCTCACGGGAGCTCCAAGCGGCGACTGAGATGTCCTAAATGCACAGCGACGGATTCGCGCTAT
TTAGAAAGAGAGAGCAATATTTCAAGAATGCATGCGTCAATTTTACGCAGACTATCTTTCTAGGGTTAAG
AATTCACTGGCCGTCGTTTTACAACGTCGTGACTGGGAAAACCCTGGCGTTACCCAACTTAATCGCCTTG
CAGCACATCCCCCTTTCGCCAGCTGGCGTAATAGCGAAGAGGCCCGCACCGATCGCCCTTCCCAACAGTT
GCGCAGCCTGAATGGCGAATGGCGCCTGATGCGGTATTTTCTCCTTACGCATCTGTGCGGTATTTCACAC
CGCATATGGTGCACTCTCAGTACAATCTGCTCTGATGCCGCATAGTTAAGCCAGCCCCGACACCCGCCAA
CACCCGCTGACGCGCCCTGACGGGCTTGTCTGCTCCCGGCATCCGCTTACAGACAAGCTGTGACCATGTC
TCCGGGAGCTGCATGTGTCAGAGGTTTTCACCGTCATCACCGAAACACGCGAGTTCGAAAGGGCCTCGTG
ATACGCCTATTTTTATAGGTTAATGTCATGATAATAATGGTTTCTTAGACGTCAGGTGGCACTTTTCGGG
GAAATGTGCGCGGAACCCCTATTTGTTTATTTTTCTAAATACATTCAAATATGTATCCGCTCATGAGACA
ATAACCCTGATAAATGCTTCAATAATATTGAAAAAGGAAGAGTATGAGTATTCAACATTTCCGTGTCGCC
CTTATTCCCTTTTTTGCGGCATTTTGCCTTCCTGTTTTTGCTCACCCAGAAACGCTGGTGAAAGTAAAAG
ATGCTGAAGATCAGTTGGGTGCACGAGTGGGTTACATCGAACTGGATCTCAACAGCGGTAAGATCCTTGA
GAGTTTTCGCCCCGAAGAACGTTTTCCAATGATGAGCACTTTTAAAGTTCTGCTATGTGGCGCGGTATTA
TCCCGTATTGACGCCGGGCAAGAGCAACTCGGTCGCCGCATACACTATTCTCAGAATGACTTGGTTGAGT
ACTCACCAGTCACAGAAAAGCATCTTACGGATGGCATGACAGTAAGAGAATTATGCAGTGCTGCCATAAC
CATGAGTGATAACACTGCGGCCAACTTACTTCTGACAACGATCGGAGGACCGAAGGAGCTAACCGCTTTT
TTGCACAACATGGGGGATCATGTAACTCGCCTTGATCGTTGGGAACCGGAGCTGAATGAAGCCATACCAA
ACGACGAGCGTGACACCACGATGCCTGTAGCAATGGCAACAACGTTGCGCAAACTATTAACTGGCGAACT
ACTTACTCTAGCTTCCCGGCAACAATTAATAGACTGGATGGAGGCGGATAAAGTTGCAGGACCACTTCTG
CGCTCGGCCCTTCCGGCTGGCTGGTTTATTGCTGATAAATCTGGAGCCGGTGAGCGTGGTTCACGCGGTA
TCATTGCAGCACTGGGGCCAGATGGTAAGCCCTCCCGTATCGTAGTTATCTACACGACGGGGAGTCAGGC
AACTATGGATGAACGAAATAGACAGATCGCTGAGATAGGTGCCTCACTGATTAAGCATTGGTAACTGTCA
GACCAAGTTTACTCATATATACTTTAGATTGATTTAAAACTTCATTTTTAATTTAAAAGGATCTAGGTGA
AGATCCTTTTTGATAATCTCATGACCAAAATCCCTTAACGTGAGTTTTCGTTCCACTGAGCGTCAGACCC
CGTAGAAAAGATCAAAGGATCTTCTTGAGATCCTTTTTTTCTGCGCGTAATCTGCTGCTTGCAAACAAAA
AAACCACCGCTACCAGCGGTGGTTTGTTTGCCGGATCAAGAGCTACCAACTCTTTTTCCGAAGGTAACTG
GCTTCAGCAGAGCGCAGATACCAAATACTGTTCTTCTAGTGTAGCCGTAGTTAGGCCACCACTTCAAGAA
CTCTGTAGCACCGCCTACATACCTCGCTCTGCTAATCCTGTTACCAGTGGCTGCTGCCAGTGGCGATAAG
TCGTGTCTTACCGGGTTGGACTCAAGACGATAGTTACCGGATAAGGCGCAGCGGTCGGGCTGAACGGGGG
GTTCGTGCACACAGCCCAGCTTGGAGCGAACGACCTACACCGAACTGAGATACCTACAGCGTGAGCTATG
AGAAAGCGCCACGCTTCCCGAAGGGAGAAAGGCGGACAGGTATCCGGTAAGCGGCAGGGTCGGAACAGGA
GAGCGCACGAGGGAGCTTCCAGGGGGAAACGCCTGGTATCTTTATAGTCCTGTCGGGTTTCGCCACCTCT
GACTTGAGCGTCGATTTTTGTGATGCTCGTCAGGGGGGCGGAGCCTATGGAAAAACGCCAGCAACGCGGC
CTTTTTACGGTTCCTGGCCTTTTGCTGGCCTTTTGCTCACATGTTCTTTCCTGCGTTATCCCCTGATTCT
GTGGATAACCGTATTACCGCCTTTGAGTGAGCTGATACCGCTCGCCGCAGCCGAACGACCGAGCGCAGCG
AGTCAGTGAGCGAGGAAGCGGATGAGCGCCCAATACGCAAACCGCCTCTCACCGCGCGTTGGCCGATTCA
TTAATGCAGCTGGCACGACAGGTTTCCCGACTGGAAAGCGGGCAGTGAGCGCAACGCAAACCGCCTCTCC
CCGCGCGTTGGCCGATTCATTAATGCAGCTGGCACGACAGGTTTCCCGACTGGAAAGCGGGCAGTGAGCG
CAACGCAATTAATGTGAGTTAGCTCACTCATTAGGCACCCCAGGCTTTACACTTTATGCTTCCGGCTCGT
ATGTTGTGTGGAATTGTGAGCGGATAACAATTTCACACAGGAAACAGCTATGACCATGATTACGCCAAGG
TCGACTTAACCCTAGAAAGATAATCATATTGTGACGTACGTTAAAGATAATCATGCGTAAAATTGACGCA
TGTGTTTTATCGGTCTGTATATCGAGGTTTATTTATTAATTTGAATAGATATTAAGTTTTATTATATTTA
CACTTACATACTAATAATAAATTCAACAAACAATTTATTTATGTTTATTTATTTATTAAAAAAAAACAAA
AACTCAAAATTTCTTCTATAAAGTAACAAAACTTTTAGCAGTGAAAAAAATGCTTTATTTGTGAAATTTG
TGATGCTATTGCTTTATTTGTAACCATTATAAGCTGCAATAAACAAGTTAACAACAACAATTGCATTCAT
TTTATGTTTCAGGTTCAGGGGGAGGTGTGGGAGGTTTTTTAAAGCAAGTAAAACCTCTACAAATGTGGTA
TGGCTGATTATGATCCTCTGGAGATTCATGCGCCAGGTTTTCTGGTCATGCACCACGTTCGTGGGCCCTC
AGGAACCTCCACGTCAGCGGTAACTGTGAAGCCCAGTCGCTCGTAAAAAGGAAGATTCCGGGGAGCACTG
GTTTCGAGGAACGCCGGCACGCCAGCCCGTTCCGCGGCCTCAACACCAGGAAGAACGACAGCGCTTCCCA
AACCTTTACCTTGGTGATCTGGGCTGACACCGACAGTGGCAAGAAACCACGCAGGCTCCTTTGGTCTATG
AGGAGCCAGCAAGCCCTCCATTTGCTGTTGTGCCGCCAACCTACTCCCTGACAGCTCGGCCATCCGCGGA
CCTATTTCCGCGAACACTGCGCCGGCTTCGACGCTTTCCGGAGTAGTCCAGACCGCAACTGCGGCACCAT
CGTCCGCAACCCAAACTTTACCAATGTCCAGACCCACGCGCGTAAGAAACAGCTCTTGCAACTCAGTTAC
CCTCTCTATGTGTCTGTCCGGATCTACGGTATGGCGGGTCGCTGGATAATCTGCAAATGCTGCGGCAAGT
GTTCGGACAGCCCGTGGTACATCGTCACGGGTAGCGAGCCTAACAGTGGGCTTATATTCCGTCATGGGGC
CGGGGTTCTCCTCCACGTCGCCGGCCTGCTTCAGCAGGCTGAAGTTGGTGGCGCCGCTGCCCCCGGGGAG
CATGTCAAGGTCAAAATCGTCAAGAGCGTCAGCAGGCAGCATATCAAGGTCAAAGTCGTCAAGGGCATCG
GCTGGGAGCATGTCTAAGTCAAAATCGTCAAGGGCGTCGGTCGGCCCGCCGCTTTCGCACTTTAGCTGTT
TCTCCAGGCCACATATGATTAGTTCCAGGCCGAAAAGGAAGGCAGGTTCGGCTCCCTGCCGGTCGAACAG
CTCAATTGCTTGTTTCAGAAGTGGGGGCATAGAATCGGTGGTAGGTGTCTCTCTTTCCTCTTTTGCTACT
TGATGCTCCTGTTCCTCCAATACGCAGCCCAGTGTAAAGTGGCCCACGGCGGACAGAGCGTACAGTGCGT
TCTCCAGGGAGAAGCCTTGCTGACACAGGAACGCGAGCTGATTTTCCAGGGTTTCGTACTGTTTCTCTGT
TGGGCGGGTGCCGAGATGCACTTTAGCCCCGTCACGATGTGAGAGGAGAGCACAGCGGTATGACTTGGCG
TTGTTCCGCAGAAAGTCTTGCCATGACTCGCCTTCCAGGGGGCAGGAGTGGGTATGATGCCTGTCCAGCA
TCTCGATTGGCAGGGCATCGAGCAGGGCCCGCTTGTTCTTCACGTGCCAGTACAGGGTAGGCTGCTCAAC
TCCCAGCTTTTGAGCGAGTTTCCTTGTCGTCAGGCCTTCGATACCGACTCCATTGAGTAATTCCAGAGCA
GAGTTTATGACTTTGCTCTTGTCCAGTCTAGACATCTTATCGTCATCGTCTTTGTAATCCATGGTGGCGG
ATCCCGCGTCACGACACCTGTGTTCTGGCGGCAAACCCGTTGCGAAAAAGAACGTTCACGGCGACTACTG
CACTTATATACGGTTCTCCCCCACCCTCGGGAAAAAGGCGGAGCCAGTACACGACATCACTTTCCCAGTT
TACCCCGCGCCACCTTCTCTAGGCACCGGTTCAATTGCCGACCCCTCCCCCCAACTTCTCGGGCACTGTG
GGCCATGTGCGCTCTGCCCCATGGTAATAGCCATGACTAATACGTAGATGTACTGCCAAGTAGGAAAGTG
CCATAAGGTCATGTACTGGGCATAATGCCAGGCGGGCCATTTACCGTCATTGACGTCAATAGGGGGCGTA
CTTGGCATATGATACACTTGATGTACTGCCAAGTGGGCAGTTTACCGTAAATACTCCACCCATTGACGTC
AATGGAAAGTGCCTATTGGCGTTACTATGGGAACATACGTCATTATTGACGTCAATGGGCGGGGGTCGTT
GGGCGGTCAGCCAGGCGGGCCATTTACCGTAAGTTATGTAACGCGGAACTCCATATATGGGCTATGAACT
AATGACCCCGTAATTGATTACTATTAATAACTAGTCAATAATCAATGTCATAAGCTCTAATCGCATAATC
GAGCTAAGAGCGATTAATATGCTTAGCTAGCTTAGCTAAGCTAGATTTCTCTATTCTCCCACAATATATA
GCAGCTATTAGCTTAGCAGTCCGAATACGATCGTCCACGATCCATAAGCGTAACACATTTGAGTAGCGAC
TGACGGGCACCGGAGCCACTCGAGTGGAATTATCACCTCGAG
